[The description below was written by a language model from this plasmid's Addgene catalogue record and pLannotate feature annotations shown in this document.]
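Description:
pc3XB-ZF72 is a mammalian expression-type plasmid built on pc3XB, a modified version of Invitrogen's pcDNA3, and it serves as one of the archived single-finger modules in the Zinc Finger Consortium Modular Assembly Kit v1.0. It is propagated in E. coli as a high-copy plasmid through a ColE1/pUC-type origin with ampicillin selection from the β-lactamase gene. It also retains the pcDNA3 f1 origin and an SV40 early promoter-driven neomycin phosphotransferase cassette with an SV40 polyadenylation signal, which allows G418 selection in mammalian cells. The full depositor sequence is about 5.5 kb.

The payload is a roughly 90 bp insert, ZF72, encoding a single Cys2His2 zinc finger drawn from the Barbas module set and designated to recognise the DNA triplet GCT. It sits between XbaI and BamHI sites, both preserved, downstream of the CMV immediate early enhancer/promoter and a T7 promoter and upstream of the bovine growth hormone polyadenylation signal. The automated annotation labels this short coding region as a fragment of mouse Znf22, which most likely reflects generic similarity among zinc finger motifs rather than the origin of the insert. The small "HIV-1 LTR", ble, lacI and bom fragments are likewise short matches in the backbone rather than functional elements.

Because the flanking sites are retained, the module is intended to be excised and joined with other finger modules from the kit to build multi-finger arrays with chosen DNA-binding specificity. According to the associated publication, these arrays are used for engineering zinc finger nucleases by modular assembly. A single finger is a building block rather than a functional DNA-targeting protein on its own.
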