Addgene plasmid #13206: pc3XB-ZF72
Depositing lab: Daniel Voytas. Depositing organization: Iowa State University. Publication: Standardized reagents and protocols for engineering zinc finger nucleases by modular assembly. Wright DA, Thibodeau-Beganny S, Sander JD, Winfrey RJ, Hirsh AS, Eichtinger M, Fu F, Porteus MH, Dobbs D, Voytas DF, Joung JK. Nat Protoc. 2006;1(3):1637-52. doi: 10.1038/nprot.2006.259 PubMed 17406455.
Backbone
  Vector backbone: pc3XB
  Backbone manufacturer: Modified Invitrogen pcDNA3
  Backbone size w/o insert (bp): 5400
  Vector type: Mammalian Expression
  Selectable markers: Neomycin (select with G418)
Growth in bacteria
  Bacterial resistance: Ampicillin, 100 μg/mL
  Growth temperature: 37°C
  Growth strain: XL1 Blue
  Copy number: High Copy
Gene/Insert
  Gene/Insert name: ZF72
  Insert size (bp): 90
  Cloning method: Restriction Enzyme; 5′ cloning site XbaI (not destroyed); 3′ cloning site BamHI (not destroyed)
  Sequencing primers: 5′ T7
Terms and licenses: Academic/Nonprofit Terms; Industry Terms: Not Available to Industry
Depositor comments: Part of the Zinc Finger Consortium Modular Assembly Kit v1.0. Finger protein sequence: PGEKPYKCPECGKSFSTSGELVRHQRTH. Target DNA sequence: GCT. This zinc finger is derived from the Barbas module set.
How to cite: pc3XB-ZF72 was a gift from Daniel Voytas (Addgene plasmid # 13206 ; http://n2t.net/addgene:13206 ; RRID:Addgene_13206)
