Features (pLannotate 1.2.2; 20 found; start..end, strand, type, name):
     28..80      -  misc_feature   bom (fragment): basis of mobility region from pBR322
    235..614     +  enhancer       CMV enhancer: human cytomegalovirus immediate early enhancer
    615..818     +  promoter       CMV promoter: human cytomegalovirus (CMV) immediate early promoter
    814..847     +  LTR            5' LTR (truncated) (fragment): truncated 5' long terminal repeat (LTR) from HIV-1
    863..881     +  promoter       T7 promoter: promoter for bacteriophage T7 RNA polymerase
    927..1019    +  CDS            Znf22 (fragment): ZNF22_MOUSE - Also known as Krox25, Krox26, Zfp422. Experimental evidence at protein level: Swiss-Prot protein existence level 1. Binds DNA through the consensus sequence 5'-CAATG-3'. May be involved in transcriptional regulation and may play a role in tooth formation. From Mus musculus (Mouse).
   1062..1286    +  polyA_signal   bGH poly(A) signal: bovine growth hormone polyadenylation signal
   1290..1311    +  promoter       SV40 promoter (fragment): SV40 enhancer and early promoter
   1332..1760    +  rep_origin     f1 ori (sequence partly withheld): f1 bacteriophage origin of replication; arrow indicates direction of (+) strand synthesis
   1774..2103    +  promoter       SV40 promoter: SV40 enhancer and early promoter
   2174..2965    +  CDS            neo: KKA2_KLEPN - Also known as kan, nptII. Experimental evidence at protein level: Swiss-Prot protein existence level 1. Resistance to kanamycin, neomycin, paromomycin, ribostamycin, butirosin and gentamicin B. From Klebsiella pneumoniae.
   2989..3147    +  CDS            ble (fragment): BLE_KLEPN - Experimental evidence at protein level: Swiss-Prot protein existence level 1. Binding protein with a strong affinity to the bleomycin family of antibiotics. Binds to CL990; an antimitotic-antibiotic compound. From Klebsiella pneumoniae.
   3142..3263    +  polyA_signal   SV40 poly(A) signal: SV40 polyadenylation signal
   3336..3352    -  protein_bind   lac operator: The lac repressor binds to the lac operator to inhibit transcription in E. coli. This inhibition can be relieved by adding lactose or isopropyl-β-D-thiogalactopyranoside (IPTG). lac repressor encoded by lacI
   3360..3390    -  promoter       lac promoter: promoter for the E. coli lac operon
   3405..3426    -  protein_bind   CAP binding site: CAP binding activates transcription in the presence of cAMP. E. coli catabolite activator protein
   3439..3531    -  CDS            lacI (fragment): lac repressor; lacI; The lac repressor binds to the lac operator to inhibit transcription in E. coli. This inhibition can be relieved by adding lactose or isopropyl-β-D-thiogalactopyranoside (IPTG).
   3714..4299    -  rep_origin     ori: high-copy-number ColE1/pMB1/pBR322/pUC origin of replication
   4470..5330    -  CDS            AmpR: β-lactamase; bla; confers resistance to ampicillin, carbenicillin, and related antibiotics
   5331..5435    -  promoter       AmpR promoter: bla
>Addgene plasmid #13206 | pc3XB-ZF72 | depositor full sequence | sequence record 7555 | Author sequence
GACGGATCGGGAGATCTCCCGATCCCCTATGGTGCACTCTCAGTACAATCTGCTCTGATGCCGCATAGTT
AAGCCAGTATCTGCTCCCTGCTTGTGTGTTGGAGGTCGCTGAGTAGTGCGCGAGCAAAATTTAAGCTACA
ACAAGGCAAGGCTTGACCGACAATTGCATGAAGAATCTGCTTAGGGTTAGGCGTTTTGCGCTGCTTCGCG
ATGTACGGGCCAGATATACGCGTTGACATTGATTATTGACTAGTTATTAATAGTAATCAATTACGGGGTC
ATTAGTTCATAGCCCATATATGGAGTTCCGCGTTACATAACTTACGGTAAATGGCCCGCCTGGCTGACCG
CCCAACGACCCCCGCCCATTGACGTCAATAATGACGTATGTTCCCATAGTAACGCCAATAGGGACTTTCC
ATTGACGTCAATGGGTGGAGTATTTACGGTAAACTGCCCACTTGGCAGTACATCAAGTGTATCATATGCC
AAGTACGCCCCCTATTGACGTCAATGACGGTAAATGGCCCGCCTGGCATTATGCCCAGTACATGACCTTA
TGGGACTTTCCTACTTGGCAGTACATCTACGTATTAGTCATCGCTATTACCATGGTGATGCGGTTTTGGC
AGTACATCAATGGGCGTGGATAGCGGTTTGACTCACGGGGATTTCCAAGTCTCCACCCCATTGACGTCAA
TGGGAGTTTGTTTTGGCACCAAAATCAACGGGACTTTCCAAAATGTCGTAACAACTCCGCCCCATTGACG
CAAATGGGCGGTAGGCGTGTACGGTGGGAGGTCTATATAAGCAGAGCTCTCTGGCTAACTAGAGAACCCA
CTGCTTACTGGCTTATCGAAATTAATACGACTCACTATAGGGAGACCCAAGCTGGCTAGCGTTTAAACGG
GCCCTCTAGACCCGGGGAGAAGCCTTACAAATGCCCAGAATGTGGAAAGAGTTTTAGCACTTCTGGAGAA
CTCGTGAGACACCAGAGAACACATACCGGTGGATCCTCTGCACAGTAGTAAGCTTAAGTTTAAACCGCTG
ATCAGCCTCGACTGTGCCTTCTAGTTGCCAGCCATCTGTTGTTTGCCCCTCCCCCGTGCCTTCCTTGACC
CTGGAAGGTGCCACTCCCACTGTCCTTTCCTAATAAAATGAGGAAATTGCATCGCATTGTCTGAGTAGGT
GTCATTCTATTCTGGGGGGTGGGGTGGGGCAGGACAGCAAGGGGGAGGATTGGGAAGACAATAGCAGGCA
TGCTGGGGATGCGGTGGGCTCTATGGCTTCTGAGGCGGAAAGAACCAGCTGGGGCTCTAGGGGGTATCCC
C
[124 nt withheld, positions 1332-1455]
C
[91 nt withheld, positions 1457-1547]
A
[49 nt withheld, positions 1549-1597]
CCTTTGACGTTGGAGTCCACGTTCTTT
[37 nt withheld, positions 1625-1661]
ACCCTATCTCGGTCTATTCTTTTGATTTATAAGGGATTTTGCCGATTTCGGCCTATTGGTTAAAAAATGA
GCTGATTTAACAAAAATTTAACGCGAATTAATTCTGTGGAATGTGTGTCAGTTAGGGTGTGGAAAGTCCC
CAGGCTCCCCAGCAGGCAGAAGTATGCAAAGCATGCATCTCAATTAGTCAGCAACCAGGTGTGGAAAGTC
CCCAGGCTCCCCAGCAGGCAGAAGTATGCAAAGCATGCATCTCAATTAGTCAGCAACCATAGTCCCGCCC
CTAACTCCGCCCATCCCGCCCCTAACTCCGCCCAGTTCCGCCCATTCTCCGCCCCATGGCTGACTAATTT
TTTTTATTTATGCAGAGGCCGAGGCCGCCTCTGCCTCTGAGCTATTCCAGAAGTAGTGAGGAGGCTTTTT
TGGAGGCCTAGGCTTTTGCAAAAAGCTCCCGGCCGGGAGCTTGTATATCCATTTTCGGATCTGATCAAGA
GACAGGATGAGGATCGTTTCGCATGATTGAACAAGATGGATTGCACGCAGGTTCTCCGGCCGCTTGGGTG
GAGAGGCTATTCGGCTATGACTGGGCACAACAGACAATCGGCTGCTCTGATGCCGCCGTGTTCCGGCTGT
CAGCGCAGGGGCGCCCGGTTCTTTTTGTCAAGACCGACCTGTCCGGTGCCCTGAATGAACTGCAGGACGA
GGCAGCGCGGCTATCGTGGCTGGCCACGACGGGCGTTCCTTGCGCAGCTGTGCTCGACGTTGTCACTGAA
GCGGGAAGGGACTGGCTGCTATTGGGCGAAGTGCCGGGGCAGGATCTCCTGTCATCTCACCTTGCTCCTG
CCGAGAAAGTATCCATCATGGCTGATGCAATGCGGCGGCTGCATACGCTTGATCCGGCTACCTGCCCATT
CGACCACCAAGCGAAACATCGCATCGAGCGAGCACGTACTCGGATGGAAGCCGGTCTTGTCGATCAGGAT
GATCTGGACGAAGAGCATCAGGGGCTCGCGCCAGCCGAACTGTTCGCCAGGCTCAAGGCGCGCATGCCCG
ACGGCGAGGATCTCGTCGTGACCCATGGCGATGCCTGCTTGCCGAATATCATGGTGGAAAATGGCCGCTT
TTCTGGATTCATCGACTGTGGCCGGCTGGGTGTGGCGGACCGCTATCAGGACATAGCGTTGGCTACCCGT
GATATTGCTGAAGAGCTTGGCGGCGAATGGGCTGACCGCTTCCTCGTGCTTTACGGTATCGCCGCTCCCG
ATTCGCAGCGCATCGCCTTCTATCGCCTTCTTGACGAGTTCTTCTGAGCGGGACTCTGGGGTTCGAAATG
ACCGACCAAGCGACGCCCAACCTGCCATCACGAGATTTCGATTCCACCGCCGCCTTCTATGAAAGGTTGG
GCTTCGGAATCGTTTTCCGGGACGCCGGCTGGATGATCCTCCAGCGCGGGGATCTCATGCTGGAGTTCTT
CGCCCACCCCAACTTGTTTATTGCAGCTTATAATGGTTACAAATAAAGCAATAGCATCACAAATTTCACA
AATAAAGCATTTTTTTCACTGCATTCTAGTTGTGGTTTGTCCAAACTCATCAATGTATCTTATCATGTCT
GTATACCGTCGACCTCTAGCTAGAGCTTGGCGTAATCATGGTCATAGCTGTTTCCTGTGTGAAATTGTTA
TCCGCTCACAATTCCACACAACATACGAGCCGGAAGCATAAAGTGTAAAGCCTGGGGTGCCTAATGAGTG
AGCTAACTCACATTAATTGCGTTGCGCTCACTGCCCGCTTTCCAGTCGGGAAACCTGTCGTGCCAGCTGC
ATTAATGAATCGGCCAACGCGCGGGGAGAGGCGGTTTGCGTATTGGGCGCTCTTCCGCTTCCTCGCTCAC
TGACTCGCTGCGCTCGGTCGTTCGGCTGCGGCGAGCGGTATCAGCTCACTCAAAGGCGGTAATACGGTTA
TCCACAGAATCAGGGGATAACGCAGGAAAGAACATGTGAGCAAAAGGCCAGCAAAAGGCCAGGAACCGTA
AAAAGGCCGCGTTGCTGGCGTTTTTCCATAGGCTCCGCCCCCCTGACGAGCATCACAAAAATCGACGCTC
AAGTCAGAGGTGGCGAAACCCGACAGGACTATAAAGATACCAGGCGTTTCCCCCTGGAAGCTCCCTCGTG
CGCTCTCCTGTTCCGACCCTGCCGCTTACCGGATACCTGTCCGCCTTTCTCCCTTCGGGAAGCGTGGCGC
TTTCTCATAGCTCACGCTGTAGGTATCTCAGTTCGGTGTAGGTCGTTCGCTCCAAGCTGGGCTGTGTGCA
CGAACCCCCCGTTCAGCCCGACCGCTGCGCCTTATCCGGTAACTATCGTCTTGAGTCCAACCCGGTAAGA
CACGACTTATCGCCACTGGCAGCAGCCACTGGTAACAGGATTAGCAGAGCGAGGTATGTAGGCGGTGCTA
CAGAGTTCTTGAAGTGGTGGCCTAACTACGGCTACACTAGAAGAACAGTATTTGGTATCTGCGCTCTGCT
GAAGCCAGTTACCTTCGGAAAAAGAGTTGGTAGCTCTTGATCCGGCAAACAAACCACCGCTGGTAGCGGT
TTTTTTGTTTGCAAGCAGCAGATTACGCGCAGAAAAAAAGGATCTCAAGAAGATCCTTTGATCTTTTCTA
CGGGGTCTGACGCTCAGTGGAACGAAAACTCACGTTAAGGGATTTTGGTCATGAGATTATCAAAAAGGAT
CTTCACCTAGATCCTTTTAAATTAAAAATGAAGTTTTAAATCAATCTAAAGTATATATGAGTAAACTTGG
TCTGACAGTTACCAATGCTTAATCAGTGAGGCACCTATCTCAGCGATCTGTCTATTTCGTTCATCCATAG
TTGCCTGACTCCCCGTCGTGTAGATAACTACGATACGGGAGGGCTTACCATCTGGCCCCAGTGCTGCAAT
GATACCGCGAGACCCACGCTCACCGGCTCCAGATTTATCAGCAATAAACCAGCCAGCCGGAAGGGCCGAG
CGCAGAAGTGGTCCTGCAACTTTATCCGCCTCCATCCAGTCTATTAATTGTTGCCGGGAAGCTAGAGTAA
GTAGTTCGCCAGTTAATAGTTTGCGCAACGTTGTTGCCATTGCTACAGGCATCGTGGTGTCACGCTCGTC
GTTTGGTATGGCTTCATTCAGCTCCGGTTCCCAACGATCAAGGCGAGTTACATGATCCCCCATGTTGTGC
AAAAAAGCGGTTAGCTCCTTCGGTCCTCCGATCGTTGTCAGAAGTAAGTTGGCCGCAGTGTTATCACTCA
TGGTTATGGCAGCACTGCATAATTCTCTTACTGTCATGCCATCCGTAAGATGCTTTTCTGTGACTGGTGA
GTACTCAACCAAGTCATTCTGAGAATAGTGTATGCGGCGACCGAGTTGCTCTTGCCCGGCGTCAATACGG
GATAATACCGCGCCACATAGCAGAACTTTAAAAGTGCTCATCATTGGAAAACGTTCTTCGGGGCGAAAAC
TCTCAAGGATCTTACCGCTGTTGAGATCCAGTTCGATGTAACCCACTCGTGCACCCAACTGATCTTCAGC
ATCTTTTACTTTCACCAGCGTTTCTGGGTGAGCAAAAACAGGAAGGCAAAATGCCGCAAAAAAGGGAATA
AGGGCGACACGGAAATGTTGAATACTCATACTCTTCCTTTTTCAATATTATTGAAGCATTTATCAGGGTT
ATTGTCTCATGAGCGGATACATATTTGAATGTATTTAGAAAAATAAACAAATAGGGGTTCCGCGCACATT
TCCCCGAAAAGTGCCACCTGACGTC
