>Addgene plasmid #13206 | pc3XB-ZF72 | addgene partial sequence | sequence record 19590 | CMV-F 5'-CGCAAATGGGCGGTAGGCGTG-3'
AGCTCTCTGGCTAACTAGAGAACCCACTGCTTACTGGCTTATCGAAATTAATACGACTCACTATAGGGAG
ACCCAAGCTGGCTAGCGTTTAAACGGGCCCTCTAGACCCGGGGAGAAGCCTTACAAATGCCCAGAATGTG
GAAAGAGTTTTAGCACTTCTGGAGAACTCGTGAGACACCAGAGAACACATACCGGTGGATCCTCTGCACA
GTAGTAAGCTTAAGTTTAAACCGCTGATCAGCCTCGACTGTGCCTTCTAGTTGCCAGCCATCTGTTGTTT
GCCCCTCCCCCGTGCCTTCCTTGACCCTGGAAGGTGCCACTCCCACTGTCCTTTCCTAATAAAATGAGGA
AATTGCATCGCATTGTCTGAGTAGGTGTCATTCTATTCTGGGGGGTGGGGTGGGGCAGGACAGCAAGGGG
GAGGATTGGGAAGACAATAGCAGGCATGCTGGGGATGCGGTGGGCTCTATGGCTTCTGAGGCGGAAAGAA
CCAGCTGGGGCTCTAGGGGGTATCCCC
[93 nt withheld, positions 518-610]
